>Addgene plasmid #155297 | pcDNA3.1_ spike_del19 | addgene full sequence | sequence record 307858 | Addgene NGS Result
GACATTGATTATTGACTAGTTATTAATAGTAATCAATTACGGGGTCATTAGTTCATAGCCCATATATGGA
GTTCCGCGTTACATAACTTACGGTAAATGGCCCGCCTGGCTGACCGCCCAACGACCCCCGCCCATTGACG
TCAATAATGACGTATGTTCCCATAGTAACGCCAATAGGGACTTTCCATTGACGTCAATGGGTGGAGTATT
TACGGTAAACTGCCCACTTGGCAGTACATCAAGTGTATCATATGCCAAGTACGCCCCCTATTGACGTCAA
TGACGGTAAATGGCCCGCCTGGCATTATGCCCAGTACATGACCTTATGGGACTTTCCTACTTGGCAGTAC
ATCTACGTATTAGTCATCGCTATTACCATGGTGATGCGGTTTTGGCAGTACATCAATGGGCGTGGATAGC
GGTTTGACTCACGGGGATTTCCAAGTCTCCACCCCATTGACGTCAATGGGAGTTTGTTTTGGCACCAAAA
TCAACGGGACTTTCCAAAATGTCGTAACAACTCCGCCCCATTGACGCAAATGGGCGGTAGGCGTGTACGG
TGGGAGGTCTATATAAGCAGAGCTCTCTGGCTAACTAGAGAACCCACTGCTTACTGGCTTATCGAAATTA
ATACGACTCACTATAGGGAGACCCAAGCTGGCTAGCATGTTTGTCTTCCTGGTCCTGCTGCCTCTGGTCT
CGTCTCAGTGCGTGAACCTGACTACTAGAACCCAGCTGCCTCCTGCCTATACTAACTCCTTCACCCGCGG
CGTGTACTACCCAGACAAGGTGTTCCGCAGCTCCGTGCTGCACTCCACCCAGGATCTGTTCCTGCCCTTC
TTCAGCAACGTGACCTGGTTCCACGCCATCCACGTGAGCGGCACCAATGGCACCAAGCGGTTCGACAATC
CCGTGCTGCCATTCAACGATGGCGTGTACTTCGCCTCCACCGAGAAGAGCAACATCATCCGCGGCTGGAT
CTTCGGCACCACCCTGGACTCCAAGACCCAGAGCCTGCTGATCGTGAACAATGCCACCAACGTGGTCATC
AAGGTGTGCGAGTTCCAGTTCTGCAATGATCCATTCCTGGGCGTGTACTACCACAAGAACAATAAGTCCT
GGATGGAGAGCGAGTTCCGCGTGTACAGCTCCGCCAACAATTGCACCTTCGAGTACGTGTCCCAGCCCTT
CCTGATGGACCTGGAGGGCAAGCAGGGCAATTTCAAGAACCTGCGCGAGTTCGTGTTCAAGAATATCGAT
GGCTACTTCAAGATCTACTCCAAGCACACCCCCATCAACCTGGTGCGCGACCTGCCACAGGGCTTCAGCG
CCCTGGAGCCACTGGTGGATCTGCCAATCGGCATCAACATCACCAGGTTCCAGACCCTGCTGGCCCTGCA
CCGCAGCTACCTGACCCCAGGCGACAGCTCCAGCGGATGGACCGCTGGAGCTGCTGCCTACTACGTGGGC
TACCTGCAGCCCCGCACCTTCCTGCTGAAGTACAACGAGAATGGCACCATCACCGACGCCGTGGATTGCG
CCCTGGATCCACTGTCCGAGACAAAGTGCACCCTGAAGAGCTTCACCGTGGAGAAGGGCATCTACCAGAC
CTCCAATTTCCGCGTGCAGCCAACCGAGAGCATCGTGCGCTTCCCCAATATCACCAACCTGTGCCCATTC
GGCGAGGTGTTCAACGCTACCAGGTTCGCCAGCGTGTACGCTTGGAATCGCAAGCGCATCTCCAACTGCG
TGGCCGACTACAGCGTGCTGTACAACTCCGCCAGCTTCTCCACCTTCAAGTGCTACGGCGTGTCCCCCAC
CAAGCTGAATGATCTGTGCTTCACCAACGTGTACGCCGATAGCTTCGTGATCAGGGGCGACGAGGTGCGC
CAGATCGCTCCAGGACAGACCGGCAAGATCGCTGACTACAATTACAAGCTGCCCGACGATTTCACCGGCT
GCGTGATCGCCTGGAACTCCAACAATCTGGATAGCAAAGTGGGCGGCAACTACAATTACCTGTACCGCCT
GTTCCGCAAGTCCAATCTGAAGCCATTCGAGCGCGACATCTCCACCGAGATCTACCAGGCTGGAAGCACC
CCATGCAATGGAGTGGAGGGCTTCAACTGCTACTTCCCCCTGCAGAGCTACGGCTTCCAGCCAACCAACG
GAGTGGGATACCAGCCATACAGGGTGGTGGTGCTGTCCTTCGAGCTGCTGCACGCTCCAGCTACCGTGTG
CGGACCAAAGAAGAGCACCAATCTGGTGAAGAACAAGTGCGTGAACTTCAATTTCAACGGCCTGACCGGA
ACCGGCGTGCTGACCGAGTCCAACAAGAAGTTCCTGCCATTCCAGCAGTTCGGAAGGGACATCGCTGATA
CCACCGACGCCGTGCGCGACCCACAGACCCTGGAGATCCTGGATATCACCCCATGCTCCTTCGGCGGCGT
GAGCGTGATCACCCCAGGAACCAATACCAGCAACCAGGTGGCCGTGCTGTACCAGGACGTGAATTGCACC
GAGGTGCCAGTGGCTATCCACGCTGATCAGCTGACCCCAACCTGGCGCGTGTACAGCACCGGATCCAACG
TGTTCCAGACCCGCGCCGGATGCCTGATCGGAGCTGAGCACGTGAACAATTCCTACGAGTGCGACATCCC
AATCGGAGCTGGAATCTGCGCCAGCTACCAGACCCAGACCAACTCCCCAAGGAGGGCTCGCAGCGTGGCC
AGCCAGTCCATCATCGCCTACACCATGTCCCTGGGCGCCGAGAATAGCGTGGCCTACAGCAACAATTCCA
TCGCCATCCCAACCAACTTCACCATCTCCGTGACCACCGAGATCCTGCCCGTGTCCATGACCAAGACCAG
CGTGGACTGCACCATGTACATCTGCGGCGATTCCACCGAGTGCAGCAACCTGCTGCTGCAGTACGGCAGC
TTCTGCACCCAGCTGAATCGCGCCCTGACCGGAATCGCTGTGGAGCAGGATAAGAACACCCAGGAGGTGT
TCGCCCAGGTGAAGCAGATCTACAAGACCCCCCCAATCAAGGACTTCGGCGGCTTCAATTTCAGCCAGAT
CCTGCCCGATCCAAGCAAGCCCTCCAAGCGCAGCTTCATCGAGGACCTGCTGTTCAACAAGGTGACCCTG
GCCGATGCCGGCTTCATCAAGCAGTACGGCGATTGCCTGGGCGACATCGCTGCCCGCGACCTGATCTGCG
CCCAGAAGTTCAATGGCCTGACCGTGCTGCCACCACTGCTGACCGATGAGATGATCGCTCAGTACACCTC
CGCCCTGCTGGCCGGAACCATCACCAGCGGATGGACCTTCGGCGCTGGAGCCGCCCTGCAGATCCCCTTC
GCCATGCAGATGGCCTACCGCTTCAACGGCATCGGCGTGACCCAGAATGTGCTGTACGAGAACCAGAAGC
TGATCGCCAATCAGTTCAACTCCGCCATCGGCAAGATCCAGGACTCCCTGTCCAGCACCGCCAGCGCCCT
GGGCAAGCTGCAGGATGTGGTGAATCAGAACGCCCAGGCCCTGAATACCCTGGTGAAGCAGCTGTCCAGC
AACTTCGGCGCCATCTCCAGCGTGCTGAATGATATCCTGAGCCGCCTGGACAAGGTGGAGGCTGAGGTGC
AGATCGATAGGCTGATCACCGGCCGCCTGCAGTCCCTGCAGACCTACGTGACCCAGCAGCTGATCAGGGC
TGCTGAGATCAGGGCCAGCGCCAATCTGGCTGCTACCAAGATGTCCGAGTGCGTGCTGGGACAGAGCAAG
AGGGTGGACTTCTGCGGCAAGGGCTACCACCTGATGTCCTTCCCACAGAGCGCCCCACACGGAGTGGTGT
TCCTGCACGTGACCTACGTGCCAGCCCAGGAGAAGAACTTCACCACCGCTCCAGCTATCTGCCACGATGG
CAAGGCTCACTTCCCACGCGAGGGCGTGTTCGTGTCCAACGGCACCCACTGGTTCGTGACCCAGCGCAAT
TTCTACGAGCCCCAGATCATCACCACCGACAATACCTTCGTGAGCGGCAACTGCGACGTGGTCATCGGAA
TCGTGAACAATACCGTGTACGATCCCCTGCAGCCAGAGCTGGACTCCTTCAAGGAGGAGCTGGATAAGTA
CTTCAAGAATCACACCAGCCCCGACGTGGATCTGGGCGACATCTCCGGCATCAATGCCAGCGTGGTGAAC
ATCCAGAAGGAGATCGACCGCCTGAACGAGGTGGCCAAGAATCTGAACGAGTCCCTGATCGATCTGCAGG
AGCTGGGCAAGTACGAGCAGTACATCAAGTGGCCATGGTACATCTGGCTGGGCTTCATCGCCGGCCTGAT
CGCCATCGTGATGGTGACCATCATGCTGTGCTGCATGACCTCCTGCTGCAGCTGCCTGAAGGGCTGCTGC
TCCTGCGGCAGCTGCTGCTAGGAATTCCTCGAGTCTAGAGGGCCCGTTTAAACCCGCTGATCAGCCTCGA
CTGTGCCTTCTAGTTGCCAGCCATCTGTTGTTTGCCCCTCCCCCGTGCCTTCCTTGACCCTGGAAGGTGC
CACTCCCACTGTCCTTTCCTAATAAAATGAGGAAATTGCATCGCATTGTCTGAGTAGGTGTCATTCTATT
CTGGGGGGTGGGGTGGGGCAGGACAGCAAGGGGGAGGATTGGGAAGACAATAGCAGGCATGCTGGGGATG
CGGTGGGCTCTATGGCTTCTGAGGCGGAAAGAACCAGCTGGGGCTCTAGGGGGTATCCCC
[124 nt withheld, positions 4751-4874]
C
[91 nt withheld, positions 4876-4966]
A
[49 nt withheld, positions 4968-5016]
CCTTTGACGTTGGAGTCCACGTTCTTT
[37 nt withheld, positions 5044-5080]
ACCCTATCTCGGTCTATTCTTTTGATTTATAAGGGATTTTGCCGATTTCGGCCTATTGGTTAAAAAATGA
GCTGATTTAACAAAAATTTAACGCGAATTAATTCTGTGGAATGTGTGTCAGTTAGGGTGTGGAAAGTCCC
CAGGCTCCCCAGCAGGCAGAAGTATGCAAAGCATGCATCTCAATTAGTCAGCAACCAGGTGTGGAAAGTC
CCCAGGCTCCCCAGCAGGCAGAAGTATGCAAAGCATGCATCTCAATTAGTCAGCAACCATAGTCCCGCCC
CTAACTCCGCCCATCCCGCCCCTAACTCCGCCCAGTTCCGCCCATTCTCCGCCCCATGGCTGACTAATTT
TTTTTATTTATGCAGAGGCCGAGGCCGCCTCTGCCTCTGAGCTATTCCAGAAGTAGTGAGGAGGCTTTTT
TGGAGGCCTAGGCTTTTGCAAAAAGCTCCCGGGAGCTTGTATATCCATTTTCGGATCTGATCAAGAGACA
GGATGAGGATCGTTTCGCATGATTGAACAAGATGGATTGCACGCAGGTTCTCCGGCCGCTTGGGTGGAGA
GGCTATTCGGCTATGACTGGGCACAACAGACAATCGGCTGCTCTGATGCCGCCGTGTTCCGGCTGTCAGC
GCAGGGGCGCCCGGTTCTTTTTGTCAAGACCGACCTGTCCGGTGCCCTGAATGAACTGCAGGACGAGGCA
GCGCGGCTATCGTGGCTGGCCACGACGGGCGTTCCTTGCGCAGCTGTGCTCGACGTTGTCACTGAAGCGG
GAAGGGACTGGCTGCTATTGGGCGAAGTGCCGGGGCAGGATCTCCTGTCATCTCACCTTGCTCCTGCCGA
GAAAGTATCCATCATGGCTGATGCAATGCGGCGGCTGCATACGCTTGATCCGGCTACCTGCCCATTCGAC
CACCAAGCGAAACATCGCATCGAGCGAGCACGTACTCGGATGGAAGCCGGTCTTGTCGATCAGGATGATC
TGGACGAAGAGCATCAGGGGCTCGCGCCAGCCGAACTGTTCGCCAGGCTCAAGGCGCGCATGCCCGACGG
CGAGGATCTCGTCGTGACCCATGGCGATGCCTGCTTGCCGAATATCATGGTGGAAAATGGCCGCTTTTCT
GGATTCATCGACTGTGGCCGGCTGGGTGTGGCGGACCGCTATCAGGACATAGCGTTGGCTACCCGTGATA
TTGCTGAAGAGCTTGGCGGCGAATGGGCTGACCGCTTCCTCGTGCTTTACGGTATCGCCGCTCCCGATTC
GCAGCGCATCGCCTTCTATCGCCTTCTTGACGAGTTCTTCTGAGCGGGACTCTGGGGTTCGAAATGACCG
ACCAAGCGACGCCCAACCTGCCATCACGAGATTTCGATTCCACCGCCGCCTTCTATGAAAGGTTGGGCTT
CGGAATCGTTTTCCGGGACGCCGGCTGGATGATCCTCCAGCGCGGGGATCTCATGCTGGAGTTCTTCGCC
CACCCCAACTTGTTTATTGCAGCTTATAATGGTTACAAATAAAGCAATAGCATCACAAATTTCACAAATA
AAGCATTTTTTTCACTGCATTCTAGTTGTGGTTTGTCCAAACTCATCAATGTATCTTATCATGTCTGTAT
ACCGTCGACCTCTAGCTAGAGCTTGGCGTAATCATGGTCATAGCTGTTTCCTGTGTGAAATTGTTATCCG
CTCACAATTCCACACAACATACGAGCCGGAAGCATAAAGTGTAAAGCCTGGGGTGCCTAATGAGTGAGCT
AACTCACATTAATTGCGTTGCGCTCACTGCCCGCTTTCCAGTCGGGAAACCTGTCGTGCCAGCTGCATTA
ATGAATCGGCCAACGCGCGGGGAGAGGCGGTTTGCGTATTGGGCGCTCTTCCGCTTCCTCGCTCACTGAC
TCGCTGCGCTCGGTCGTTCGGCTGCGGCGAGCGGTATCAGCTCACTCAAAGGCGGTAATACGGTTATCCA
CAGAATCAGGGGATAACGCAGGAAAGAACATGTGAGCAAAAGGCCAGCAAAAGGCCAGGAACCGTAAAAA
GGCCGCGTTGCTGGCGTTTTTCCATAGGCTCCGCCCCCCTGACGAGCATCACAAAAATCGACGCTCAAGT
CAGAGGTGGCGAAACCCGACAGGACTATAAAGATACCAGGCGTTTCCCCCTGGAAGCTCCCTCGTGCGCT
CTCCTGTTCCGACCCTGCCGCTTACCGGATACCTGTCCGCCTTTCTCCCTTCGGGAAGCGTGGCGCTTTC
TCATAGCTCACGCTGTAGGTATCTCAGTTCGGTGTAGGTCGTTCGCTCCAAGCTGGGCTGTGTGCACGAA
CCCCCCGTTCAGCCCGACCGCTGCGCCTTATCCGGTAACTATCGTCTTGAGTCCAACCCGGTAAGACACG
ACTTATCGCCACTGGCAGCAGCCACTGGTAACAGGATTAGCAGAGCGAGGTATGTAGGCGGTGCTACAGA
GTTCTTGAAGTGGTGGCCTAACTACGGCTACACTAGAAGAACAGTATTTGGTATCTGCGCTCTGCTGAAG
CCAGTTACCTTCGGAAAAAGAGTTGGTAGCTCTTGATCCGGCAAACAAACCACCGCTGGTAGCGGTGGTT
TTTTTGTTTGCAAGCAGCAGATTACGCGCAGAAAAAAAGGATCTCAAGAAGATCCTTTGATCTTTTCTAC
GGGGTCTGACGCTCAGTGGAACGAAAACTCACGTTAAGGGATTTTGGTCATGAGATTATCAAAAAGGATC
TTCACCTAGATCCTTTTAAATTAAAAATGAAGTTTTAAATCAATCTAAAGTATATATGAGTAAACTTGGT
CTGACAGTTACCAATGCTTAATCAGTGAGGCACCTATCTCAGCGATCTGTCTATTTCGTTCATCCATAGT
TGCCTGACTCCCCGTCGTGTAGATAACTACGATACGGGAGGGCTTACCATCTGGCCCCAGTGCTGCAATG
ATACCGCGAGACCCACGCTCACCGGCTCCAGATTTATCAGCAATAAACCAGCCAGCCGGAAGGGCCGAGC
GCAGAAGTGGTCCTGCAACTTTATCCGCCTCCATCCAGTCTATTAATTGTTGCCGGGAAGCTAGAGTAAG
TAGTTCGCCAGTTAATAGTTTGCGCAACGTTGTTGCCATTGCTACAGGCATCGTGGTGTCACGCTCGTCG
TTTGGTATGGCTTCATTCAGCTCCGGTTCCCAACGATCAAGGCGAGTTACATGATCCCCCATGTTGTGCA
AAAAAGCGGTTAGCTCCTTCGGTCCTCCGATCGTTGTCAGAAGTAAGTTGGCCGCAGTGTTATCACTCAT
GGTTATGGCAGCACTGCATAATTCTCTTACTGTCATGCCATCCGTAAGATGCTTTTCTGTGACTGGTGAG
TACTCAACCAAGTCATTCTGAGAATAGTGTATGCGGCGACCGAGTTGCTCTTGCCCGGCGTCAATACGGG
ATAATACCGCGCCACATAGCAGAACTTTAAAAGTGCTCATCATTGGAAAACGTTCTTCGGGGCGAAAACT
CTCAAGGATCTTACCGCTGTTGAGATCCAGTTCGATGTAACCCACTCGTGCACCCAACTGATCTTCAGCA
TCTTTTACTTTCACCAGCGTTTCTGGGTGAGCAAAAACAGGAAGGCAAAATGCCGCAAAAAAGGGAATAA
GGGCGACACGGAAATGTTGAATACTCATACTCTTCCTTTTTCAATATTATTGAAGCATTTATCAGGGTTA
TTGTCTCATGAGCGGATACATATTTGAATGTATTTAGAAAAATAAACAAATAGGGGTTCCGCGCACATTT
CCCCGAAAAGTGCCACCTGACGTCGACGGATCGGGAGATCTCCCGATCCCCTATGGTGCACTCTCAGTAC
AATCTGCTCTGATGCCGCATAGTTAAGCCAGTATCTGCTCCCTGCTTGTGTGTTGGAGGTCGCTGAGTAG
TGCGCGAGCAAAATTTAAGCTACAACAAGGCAAGGCTTGACCGACAATTGCATGAAGAATCTGCTTAGGG
TTAGGCGTTTTGCGCTGCTTCGCGATGTACGGGCCAGATATACGCGTT
Features (pLannotate 1.2.2; 20 found; start..end, strand, type, name):
      1..380     +  enhancer       CMV enhancer: human cytomegalovirus immediate early enhancer
    381..584     +  promoter       CMV promoter: human cytomegalovirus (CMV) immediate early promoter
    580..613     +  LTR            5' LTR (truncated) (fragment): truncated 5' long terminal repeat (LTR) from HIV-1
    629..647     +  promoter       T7 promoter: promoter for bacteriophage T7 RNA polymerase
    667..4428    +  CDS            S: SPIKE_SARS2 - Experimental evidence at protein level: Swiss-Prot protein existence level 1. [Spike glycoprotein]: May down-regulate host tetherin (BST2) by lysosomal degradation, thereby counteracting its antiviral activity. From Severe acute respiratory syndrome coronavirus 2 (2019-nCoV) (SARS-CoV-2).
   4481..4705    +  polyA_signal   bGH poly(A) signal: bovine growth hormone polyadenylation signal
   4709..4730    +  promoter       SV40 promoter (fragment): SV40 enhancer and early promoter
   4751..5179    +  rep_origin     f1 ori (sequence partly withheld): f1 bacteriophage origin of replication; arrow indicates direction of (+) strand synthesis
   5193..5522    +  promoter       SV40 promoter: SV40 enhancer and early promoter
   5589..6380    +  CDS            neo: KKA2_KLEPN - Also known as kan, nptII. Experimental evidence at protein level: Swiss-Prot protein existence level 1. Resistance to kanamycin, neomycin, paromomycin, ribostamycin, butirosin and gentamicin B. From Klebsiella pneumoniae.
   6404..6562    +  CDS            ble (fragment): BLE_KLEPN - Experimental evidence at protein level: Swiss-Prot protein existence level 1. Binding protein with a strong affinity to the bleomycin family of antibiotics. Binds to CL990; an antimitotic-antibiotic compound. From Klebsiella pneumoniae.
   6557..6678    +  polyA_signal   SV40 poly(A) signal: SV40 polyadenylation signal
   6751..6767    -  protein_bind   lac operator: The lac repressor binds to the lac operator to inhibit transcription in E. coli. This inhibition can be relieved by adding lactose or isopropyl-β-D-thiogalactopyranoside (IPTG). lac repressor encoded by lacI
   6775..6805    -  promoter       lac promoter: promoter for the E. coli lac operon
   6820..6841    -  protein_bind   CAP binding site: CAP binding activates transcription in the presence of cAMP. E. coli catabolite activator protein
   6854..6946    -  CDS            lacI (fragment): lac repressor; lacI; The lac repressor binds to the lac operator to inhibit transcription in E. coli. This inhibition can be relieved by adding lactose or isopropyl-β-D-thiogalactopyranoside (IPTG).
   7129..7717    -  rep_origin     ori: high-copy-number ColE1/pMB1/pBR322/pUC origin of replication
   7888..8748    -  CDS            AmpR: β-lactamase; bla; confers resistance to ampicillin, carbenicillin, and related antibiotics
   8749..8853    -  promoter       AmpR promoter: bla
   8912..8964    -  misc_feature   bom (fragment): basis of mobility region from pBR322
