[The description below was written by a language model from this plasmid's Addgene catalogue record and pLannotate feature annotations shown in this document.]
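Description:
pcDNA3.1_ spike_del19 is a mammalian expression plasmid of about 9.1 kb, built on the pcDNA3.1 backbone, that encodes the SARS-CoV-2 spike glycoprotein lacking the last 19 amino acids of its C-terminus. It is maintained in E. coli as a high-copy plasmid through a ColE1/pUC-type origin and selected with ampicillin via the β-lactamase gene. An f1 origin is also present. An SV40 early promoter drives a neomycin phosphotransferase gene followed by an SV40 polyadenylation signal, which would allow G418 selection in mammalian cells.

The spike open reading frame was cloned between NheI and XhoI sites. It sits downstream of the human cytomegalovirus immediate-early enhancer and promoter and upstream of the bovine growth hormone polyadenylation signal, giving strong constitutive transcription in transfected mammalian cells. A T7 promoter lies between the CMV promoter and the insert, as is standard in this backbone. The record lists no epitope tags or reporters. The short annotated fragments (a truncated HIV-1 LTR at the CMV promoter junction, ble, lacI and bom) are partial sequence matches from automated annotation and probably not functional elements, so the plasmid is not itself a lentiviral transfer vector.

The stated purpose is to supply spike as the envelope protein for producing SARS-CoV-2-pseudotyped lentiviral particles at high efficiency. Truncating the cytoplasmic tail is generally understood to remove an intracellular retention signal, which increases spike display at the cell surface and its incorporation into budding particles. Such pseudoviruses are commonly used in entry and neutralization assays. The associated publication concerns evaluation of a DNA vaccine candidate encoding the spike receptor-binding domain.
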