Addgene plasmid #155297: pcDNA3.1_ spike_del19
Purpose: Expression of spike with C-term deletion of 19 aa, used to generate high efficiency SARS-CoV-2-pseudotyped lentiviral particles
Depositing lab: Raffaele De Francesco. Depositing organization: Istituto Nazionale Genetica Molecolare (INGM). Publication: COVID-eVax, an electroporated DNA vaccine candidate encoding the SARS-CoV-2 RBD, elicits protective responses in animal models. Conforti A, Marra E, Palombo F, Roscilli G, Rava M, Fumagalli V, Muzi A, Maffei M, Luberto L, Lione L, Salvatori E, Compagnone M, Pinto E, Pavoni E, Bucci F, Vitagliano G, Stoppoloni D, Pacello ML, Cappelletti M, Ferrara FF, D'Acunto E, Chiarini V, Arriga R, Nyska A, Di Lucia P, Marotta D, Bono E, Giustini L, Sala E, Perucchini C, Paterson J, Ryan KA, Challis AR, Matusali G, Colavita F, Caselli G, Criscuolo E, Clementi N, Mancini N, Gross R, Seidel A, Wettstein L, Munch J, Donnici L, Conti M, De Francesco R, Kuka M, Ciliberto G, Castilletti C, Capobianchi MR, Ippolito G, Guidotti LG, Rovati L, Iannacone M, Aurisicchio L. Mol Ther. 2021 Sep 20. pii: S1525-0016(21)00466-4. doi: 10.1016/j.ymthe.2021.09.011. PubMed 34547465.
Backbone
  Vector backbone: pCDNA3.1
  Vector type: Generation of SARS-CoV-2-pseudotyped lentiviral particles
Growth in bacteria
  Bacterial resistance: Ampicillin, 100 μg/mL
  Growth temperature: 37°C
  Growth strain: DH5alpha
  Copy number: High Copy
Gene/Insert
  Gene/Insert name: SARS-Cov2 spike_deleted
  Species: SARS-Cov2
  Mutation: Deletion in C-term 19 aa of spike
  Entrez Gene: S (a.k.a. GU280_gp02, spike glycoprotein)
  Promoter: CMV
  Cloning method: Restriction Enzyme; 5′ cloning site NheI (unknown if destroyed); 3′ cloning site XhoI (unknown if destroyed)
Terms and licenses: Academic/Nonprofit Terms; Industry Terms
How to cite: pcDNA3.1_ spike_del19 was a gift from Raffaele De Francesco (Addgene plasmid # 155297 ; http://n2t.net/addgene:155297 ; RRID:Addgene_155297)
